Addgene plasmid #196875: pCAG-lox-inv[Talpha1-iCre-pA]-lox-Lyn-EGFP
Purpose: Neuron-specific expression of LynGFP reporter
Depositing lab: Frank Bradke. Depositing organization: Deutsches Zentrum fuer Neurodegenerative Erkrankungen (DZNE). Publication: Centrosomal microtubule nucleation regulates radial migration of projection neurons independently of polarization in the developing brain. Vinopal S, Dupraz S, Alfadil E, Pietralla T, Bendre S, Stiess M, Falk S, Camargo Ortega G, Maghelli N, Tolic IM, Smejkal J, Gotz M, Bradke F. Neuron. 2023 Apr 19;111(8):1241-1263.e16. doi: 10.1016/j.neuron.2023.01.020. Epub 2023 Feb 15. PubMed 36796357.
Backbone
  Vector backbone: pCAG-lox
  Backbone size w/o insert (bp): 7592
  Vector type: Mammalian Expression, Cre/Lox
Growth in bacteria
  Bacterial resistance: Ampicillin, 100 μg/mL
  Growth temperature: 37°C
  Growth strain: DH5alpha
  Copy number: High Copy
Gene/Insert
  Gene/Insert name: LynEGFP
  Species: Aequorea victoria
  Insert size (bp): 765
  Promoter: Quimeric CAG
  Cloning method: Gibson Cloning
  Sequencing primers: 5′ pCAG forward (5'-GCAACGTGCTGGTTATTGTG-3'); 3′ M13_ (-20) forward primer (5'-GTAAAACGACGGCCAGT-3')
Terms and licenses: Academic/Nonprofit Terms; Industry Terms: Not Available to Industry
How to cite: pCAG-lox-inv[Talpha1-iCre-pA]-lox-Lyn-EGFP was a gift from Frank Bradke (Addgene plasmid # 196875 ; http://n2t.net/addgene:196875 ; RRID:Addgene_196875)
