[The description below was written by a language model from this plasmid's Addgene catalogue record and pLannotate feature annotations shown in this document.]
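Description:
pCAG-lox-inv[Talpha1-iCre-pA]-lox-Lyn-EGFP is a high-copy mammalian expression plasmid of about 8.4 kb built on a pCAG-lox backbone. It is propagated in E. coli through a ColE1/pUC-type origin and selected with ampicillin (AmpR). An f1 origin and remnants of a lac cloning region (lacZα and lacI fragments, lac promoter and operator) are also present.

The payload is a self-excising Cre/lox switch. It restricts a strong ubiquitous promoter to neurons. The composite CAG promoter (CMV enhancer, chicken β-actin promoter and chimeric intron) sits upstream of two loxP sites in the same orientation. Between them, on the opposite strand, lies a cassette containing a Cre coding sequence (iCre, the codon-improved recombinase, according to the name) followed by a rabbit β-globin polyadenylation signal. The roughly 1.1 kb unannotated stretch between Cre and the distal loxP site is where the Talpha1 promoter named in the construct title would be expected, although the feature table does not label it. Downstream of the second loxP site is EGFP with a bGH poly(A) signal. The short unannotated region just before EGFP is consistent with the Lyn membrane-targeting tag implied by the 765 bp LynEGFP insert.

The apparent logic is that the inverted cassette separates CAG from the reporter. This spacing, probably together with a lack of sense-strand readthrough, keeps LynEGFP off. In cells where the Talpha1 promoter is active, Cre is made and deletes its own cassette between the loxP sites. That deletion places LynEGFP directly under CAG for strong, sustained expression. The stated purpose is neuron-specific expression of the LynGFP reporter, and the associated work concerns migrating projection neurons in the developing brain.
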