Features (pLannotate 1.2.2; 20 found; start..end, strand, type, name):
      6..385     +  enhancer       CMV enhancer: human cytomegalovirus immediate early enhancer
    387..664     +  promoter       chicken β-actin promoter: No description available
    665..1681    +  intron         chimeric intron: chimera between introns from chicken β-actin and rabbit β-globin
   1694..1712    +  promoter       T7 promoter: promoter for bacteriophage T7 RNA polymerase
   1741..1774    -  protein_bind   loxP: Cre-mediated recombination occurs in the 8-bp core sequence (GCATACAT). Cre recombinase
   2130..2185    -  polyA_signal   β-globin poly(A) signal: rabbit β-globin polyadenylation signal (Gil and Proudfoot, 1987)
   2257..3282    -  CDS            cre: RECR_BPP1 - Experimental evidence at protein level: Swiss-Prot protein existence level 1. Catalyzes site-specific recombination between two 34-base- pair LOXP sites. Its role is to maintain the phage genome as a monomeric unit-copy plasmid in the lysogenic state. From Escherichia phage P1 (Bacteriophage P1).
   4441..4474    -  protein_bind   loxP: Cre-mediated recombination occurs in the 8-bp core sequence (GCATACAT). Cre recombinase
   4551..5270    +  CDS            EGFP: the original enhanced GFP (Yang et al., 1996) mammalian codon-optimized
   5292..5516    +  polyA_signal   bGH poly(A) signal: bovine growth hormone polyadenylation signal
   5520..5541    +  promoter       SV40 promoter (fragment): SV40 enhancer and early promoter
   5587..5741    +  CDS            lacZα (fragment): LacZα fragment of β-galactosidase; lacZ fragment
   5772..6200    -  rep_origin     f1 ori (sequence partly withheld): f1 bacteriophage origin of replication; arrow indicates direction of (+) strand synthesis
   6227..6331    +  promoter       AmpR promoter: bla
   6332..7192    +  CDS            AmpR: β-lactamase; bla; confers resistance to ampicillin, carbenicillin, and related antibiotics
   7363..7951    +  rep_origin     ori: high-copy-number ColE1/pMB1/pBR322/pUC origin of replication
   8134..8226    +  CDS            lacI (fragment): lac repressor; lacI; The lac repressor binds to the lac operator to inhibit transcription in E. coli. This inhibition can be relieved by adding lactose or isopropyl-β-D-thiogalactopyranoside (IPTG).
   8239..8260    +  protein_bind   CAP binding site: CAP binding activates transcription in the presence of cAMP. E. coli catabolite activator protein
   8275..8305    +  promoter       lac promoter: promoter for the E. coli lac operon
   8313..8329    +  protein_bind   lac operator: The lac repressor binds to the lac operator to inhibit transcription in E. coli. This inhibition can be relieved by adding lactose or isopropyl-β-D-thiogalactopyranoside (IPTG). lac repressor encoded by lacI
>Addgene plasmid #196875 | pCAG-lox-inv[Talpha1-iCre-pA]-lox-Lyn-EGFP | addgene full sequence | sequence record 391875 | Addgene NGS Result
GATTCGACATTGATTATTGACTAGTTATTAATAGTAATCAATTACGGGGTCATTAGTTCATAGCCCATAT
ATGGAGTTCCGCGTTACATAACTTACGGTAAATGGCCCGCCTGGCTGACCGCCCAACGACCCCCGCCCAT
TGACGTCAATAATGACGTATGTTCCCATAGTAACGCCAATAGGGACTTTCCATTGACGTCAATGGGTGGA
GTATTTACGGTAAACTGCCCACTTGGCAGTACATCAAGTGTATCATATGCCAAGTACGCCCCCTATTGAC
GTCAATGACGGTAAATGGCCCGCCTGGCATTATGCCCAGTACATGACCTTATGGGACTTTCCTACTTGGC
AGTACATCTACGTATTAGTCATCGCTATTACCATGGTCGAGGTGAGCCCCACGTTCTGCTTCACTCTCCC
CATCTCCCCCCCCTCCCCACCCCCAATTTTGTATTTATTTATTTTTTAATTATTTTGTGCAGCGATGGGG
GCGGGGGGGGGGGGGGGGCGCGCGCCRGGSGGGGSGGGGSGGGGSGRGGGGSGGGGSGGGGSGRGGSGGA
GAGGKGSGGCGGCAGCCAATCAGAGCGGCGCGCTCCGAAAGTTTCCTTTTATGGCGAGGCGGCGGCGGCG
GCGGCCCTATAAAAAGCGAAGCGCGCGGCGGGCGGGAGTCGCTGCGCGCTGCCTTCGCCCCGTGCCCCGC
TCCGCCGCCGCCTCGCGCCGCCCGCCCCGGCTCTGACTGACCGCGTTACTCCCACAGGTGAGCGGGCGGG
ACGGCCCTTCTCCTCCGGGCTGTAATTAGCGCTTGGTTTAATGACGGCTTGTTTCTTTTCTGTGGCTGCG
TGAAAGCCTTGAGGGGCTCCGGGAGGGCCCTTTGTGCGGGGGGAGCGGCTCGGGGGGTGCGTGCGTGTGT
GTGTGCGTGGGGAGCGCCGCGTGCGGCTCCGCGCTGCCCGGCGGCTGTGAGCGCTGCGGGCGCGGCGCGG
GGCTTTGTGCGCTCCGCAGTGTGCGCGAGGGGAGCGCGGCCGGGGGCGGTGCCCCGCGGTGCGGGGGGGG
CTGCGAGGGGAACAAAGGCTGCGTGCGGGGTGTGTGCGTGGGGGGGTGAGCAGGGGGTGTGGGCGCGTCG
GTCGGGCTGCAACCCCCCCTGCACCCCCCTCCCCGAGTTGCTGAGCACGGCCCGGCTTCGGGTGCGGGGC
TCCGTACGGGGCGTGGCGCGGGGCTCGCCGTGCCGGGCGGGGGGTGGCGGCAGGTGGGGGTGCCGGGCGG
GGCGGGGCCGCCTCGGGCCGGGGAGGGCTCGGGGGAGGGGCGCGGCGGCCCCCGGAGCGCCGGCGGCTGT
CGAGGCGCGGCGAGCCGCAGCCATTGCCTTTTATGGTAATCGTGCGAGAGGGCGCAGGGACTTCCTTTGT
CCCAAATCTGTGCGGAGCCGAAATCTGGGAGGCGCCGCCGCACCCCCTCTAGCGGGCGCGGGGCGAAGCG
GTGCGGCGCCGGCAGGAAGGAAATGGGCGGGGAGGGCCTTCGTGCGTCGCCGCGCCGCCGTCCCCTTCTC
CCTCTCCAGCCTCGGGGCTGTCCGCGGGGGGACGGCTGCCTTCGGGGGGGACGGGGCAGGGCGGGGTTCG
GCTTCTGGCGTGTGACCGGCGGCTCTAGAGCCTCTGCTAACCATGTTCATGCCTTCTTCTTTTTCCTACA
GATCCTTAATTAATAATACGACTCACTATAGGGGGTCGACCCGCCACCAATCATTTAAATATAACTTCGT
ATAATGTATGCTATACGAAGTTATTCGCGATGAATAAATGAAAGCTGTCGAGGGATCTTCATAAGAGAAG
AGGGACAGCTATGACTGGGAGTAGTCAGGAGAGGAGGAAAAATCTGGCTAGTAAAACATGTAAGGAAAAT
TTTAGGGATGTTAAAGAAAAAAATAACACAAAACAAAATATAAAAAAAATCTAACCTCAAGTCAAGGCTT
TTCTATGGAATAAGGAATGGACAGCAGGGGGCTGTTTCATATACTGATGACCTCTTTATAGCCAACCTTT
GTTCATGGCAGCCAGCATATGGGCATATGTTGCCAAACTCTAAACCAAATACTCATTCTGATGTTTTAAA
TGATTTGCCCTCCCATATGTCCTTCCGAGTGAGAGACACAAAAAATTCCAACACACTATTGCAATGAAAA
TAAATTTCCTTTATTAGCCAGAAGTCAGATGCTCAAGGGGCTTCATGATGTCCCCATAATTTTTGGCAGA
GGGAAAAAGATCTTCAGTCCCCATCCTCGAGCAGCCTCACCATGGCCCCAGTCTCAGAGTCCAGGTTTCT
GATGTAGTTCATCACAATGTTCACATTGGTCCAGCCACCAGCCTGCATGATTTCAGGGATGGACACACCA
GCCCTGGCCATGTCCCTGGCAGCACCCACTCTGGCAGAGTGGCCAGACCAGGCCAGGTATCTCTGCCCAG
AGTCATCCTTGGCACCATAGATCAGGCGGTGGGTGGCCTCAAAGATCCCTTCCAGGGCCCGGGTGGACAG
TTGGGAGGTGGCAGAAGGGGAAGCCACACCATTCTTTCTGACCCGGCAGAACAGGTAGTTGTTGGGGTCA
TCAGCCACACCAGACACAGAGATCCATCTCTCCACCAGCTTGGTAACCCCCAGGGACAGGGCCTTCTCCA
CACCAGCTGTGGACACCAGGGTCTTGGTCCTGCCAATGTGGATCAGCATTCTCCCACCATCGGTGCGGGA
GATGTCCTTCACTCTGATTCTGGCAATTTCGGCAATGCGCAGCAGGGTGTTGTAGGCAATGCCCAGGAAG
GCCAGGTTCCTGATGTCCTGGCATCTGTCAGAGTTCTCCATCAGGGATCTGACTTGGTCAAAGTCAGTGC
GTTCAAAGGCCAGGGCCTGCTTGGCTCTCTCCCCAGCATCCACATTCTCCTTTCTGATTCTCCTCATCAC
CAGGGACACAGCATTGGAGTCAGAAGGGCGAGGCAGGCCAGATCTCCTGTGCAGCATGTTGAGCTGGCCC
AGGTGCTGTTGGATGGTCTTCACAGCCAGGCCTCTGGCTTGCAGGTACAGGAGGTAGTCCCTCACATCCT
CAGGTTCAGCAGGGAACCATTTCCTGTTGTTCAGCTTGCACCAGGCAGCCCAGGATCTGCACACAGACAG
GAGCATCTTCCAGGTGTGTTCAGAGAAGGCCTGCCTGTCCCTGAACATGTCCATCAGGTTCTTCCTGACT
TCATCAGAGGTGGCATCCACAGGGAGGGCAGGCAGGTTTTGGTGCACAGTCAGCAGGTTGGAGACTTTCC
TCTTCTTCTTGGGCACCATGGTGGCGAATTCGTTGCTGCTTCGCGGCTGCCGGGTGGATGGCGGAGGCGA
GGAGGAGGTGTTGCTTCTTACAGCGCGACTCTTAAGCGGTCGATGTAAGAGAACCTGCGGCACTTGGGCG
GATGCGCCTCCTTATATACAGCTCGGTCACCATGGGGATGGGCCAAGGCCTTTTCCTGTTGGTCCAGACC
CCTCCGTCTGCCCAGAGAAGCCGCGACAGGAGAGTGGTGATTGGTGCAAGCGACATGGTATGAGGTAATC
TCTCCCCCCTTCCCCCCCTCGCTAGCATCCGTAGATTTTGCATCCTTCAGACAAAGGCCTCGCAAAAGCA
ACTAGCCGAGCATCCATTATGGGGTGGAGCTGGGGAGGGGTAGAGAGGGAAGAAAGAAAACGGGGGTTGG
GTGATTATACGGAGCTTAAACCTTAAACTGTAGTTAGGATAATTTAAGGTTTTCCCCAACACTTAATCAC
AGAATTTGTGTTGAGATTCTTTATGGTAAATTCCAGCTTTTCATTTATACTACACTAAATTTAAATACGT
TCCGTCAGGATTCAACATCTCTGTTCGCTTTAAATAAAGTAGCAAGAGCTATGGGAATGATGGTCAAAAA
GGCGTGGGTAAATGTTTAGTTTTACAGTTGTATTATTGTGGTTATTATTATTACTATTATTATTAATATT
TGAGCAAAATTCAGAAGCTCAGTATGAATAGACCACGCCTATGACCCTCAACAGCACCCGGGAGGCAGAG
GCAGGAAGACTTGCAGCTCAAGGTCATCATAACCGCCCTTAGTGGTTTATGCCTGTAAATCCCAGCATTG
GGAAGCGGAGGACTGCGGTTATTTTGTACCCGGCCTGGATATATAGTGTGATATCCTGTCTCAAAAACCA
AAAACAAACAAAGAGAGAGAGAGAGAGAAAGGAAAAAAGAGAAACAATATACAAAGTAGTACTTAACGCT
TTACTAGAGAGCTTGCTTTCTTTAGCGGTAGTGCTCTCCCATCACCCCTCCCCGCTCGCCCCCTTACCCG
ACCCTACCTCACCCCAGAGCCTGTGTTATTTTGTCCCTAGAAATGAGCCATCCCTCCTAATACGGAATGA
TCCCCATCAAGCTGATCCGGAACCCTTAATATAACTTCGTATAATGTATGCTATACGAAGTTATTAGGTC
CCTCGACCTGCAGCTGCAGGCCACCATGGGATGTATTAAATCAAAAAGGAAAGACGGGGCCCGGTACCAT
ATGGTGAGCAAGGGCGAGGAGCTGTTCACCGGGGTGGTGCCCATCCTGGTCGAGCTGGACGGCGACGTAA
ACGGCCACAAGTTCAGCGTGTCCGGCGAGGGCGAGGGCGATGCCACCTACGGCAAGCTGACCCTGAAGTT
CATCTGCACCACCGGCAAGCTGCCCGTGCCCTGGCCCACCCTCGTGACCACCCTGACCTACGGCGTGCAG
TGCTTCAGCCGCTACCCCGACCACATGAAGCAGCACGACTTCTTCAAGTCCGCCATGCCCGAAGGCTACG
TCCAGGAGCGCACCATCTTCTTCAAGGACGACGGCAACTACAAGACCCGCGCCGAGGTGAAGTTCGAGGG
CGACACCCTGGTGAACCGCATCGAGCTGAAGGGCATCGACTTCAAGGAGGACGGCAACATCCTGGGGCAC
AAGCTGGAGTACAACTACAACAGCCACAACGTCTATATCATGGCCGACAAGCAGAAGAACGGCATCAAGG
TGAACTTCAAGATCCGCCACAACATCGAGGACGGCAGCGTGCAGCTCGCCGACCACTACCAGCAGAACAC
CCCCATCGGCGACGGCCCCGTGCTGCTGCCCGACAACCACTACCTGAGCACCCAGTCCGCCCTGAGCAAA
GACCCCAACGAGAAGCGCGATCACATGGTCCTGCTGGAGTTCGTGACCGCCGCCGGGATCACTCTCGGCA
TGGACGAGCTGTACAAGTAAGAGCTCGCTGATCAGCCTCGACTGTGCCTTCTAGTTGCCAGCCATCTGTT
GTTTGCCCCTCCCCCGTGCCTTCCTTGACCCTGGAAGGTGCCACTCCCACTGTCCTTTCCTAATAAAATG
AGGAAATTGCATCGCATTGTCTGAGTAGGTGTCATTCTATTCTGGGGGGTGGGGTGGGGCAGGACAGCAA
GGGGGAGGATTGGGAAGACAATAGCAGGCATGCTGGGGATGCGGTGGGCTCTATGGCTTCTGAGGCGGAA
AGAACCAGCTGGGGCTCGAGATCCACTAGTTCTAGCCTCGAGGCTAGAGCGGCCGCCACTGGCCGTCGTT
TTACAACGTCGTGACTGGGAAAACCCTGGCGTTACCCAACTTAATCGCCTTGCAGCACATCCCCCTTTCG
CCAGCTGGCGTAATAGCGAAGAGGCCCGCACCGATCGCCCTTCCCAACAGTTGCGCAGCCTGAATGGCGA
ATGGAAATTGTAAGCGTTAATATTTTGTTAAAATTCGCGTTAAATTTTTGTTAAATCAGCTCATTTTTTA
ACCAATAGGCCGAAATCGGCAAAATCCCTTATAAATCAAAAGAATAGACCGAGATAGGGT
[37 nt withheld, positions 5871-5907]
AAAGAACGTGGACTCCAACGTCAAAGG
[49 nt withheld, positions 5935-5983]
T
[91 nt withheld, positions 5985-6075]
G
[124 nt withheld, positions 6077-6200]
CAGGTGGCACTTTTCGGGGAAATGTGCGCGGAACCCCTATTTGTTTATTTTTCTAAATACATTCAAATAT
GTATCCGCTCATGAGACAATAACCCTGATAAATGCTTCAATAATATTGAAAAAGGAAGAGTATGAGTATT
CAACATTTCCGTGTCGCCCTTATTCCCTTTTTTGCGGCATTTTGCCTTCCTGTTTTTGCTCACCCAGAAA
CGCTGGTGAAAGTAAAAGATGCTGAAGATCAGTTGGGTGCACGAGTGGGTTACATCGAACTGGATCTCAA
CAGCGGTAAGATCCTTGAGAGTTTTCGCCCCGAAGAACGTTTTCCAATGATGAGCACTTTTAAAGTTCTG
CTATGTGGCGCGGTATTATCCCGTATTGACGCCGGGCAAGAGCAACTCGGTCGCCGCATACACTATTCTC
AGAATGACTTGGTTGAGTACTCACCAGTCACAGAAAAGCATCTTACGGATGGCATGACAGTAAGAGAATT
ATGCAGTGCTGCCATAACCATGAGTGATAACACTGCGGCCAACTTACTTCTGACAACGATCGGAGGACCG
AAGGAGCTAACCGCTTTTTTGCACAACATGGGGGATCATGTAACTCGCCTTGATCGTTGGGAACCGGAGC
TGAATGAAGCCATACCAAACGACGAGCGTGACACCACGATGCCTGTAGCAATGGCAACAACGTTGCGCAA
ACTATTAACTGGCGAACTACTTACTCTAGCTTCCCGGCAACAATTAATAGACTGGATGGAGGCGGATAAA
GTTGCAGGACCACTTCTGCGCTCGGCCCTTCCGGCTGGCTGGTTTATTGCTGATAAATCTGGAGCCGGTG
AGCGTGGGTCTCGCGGTATCATTGCAGCACTGGGGCCAGATGGTAAGCCCTCCCGTATCGTAGTTATCTA
CACGACGGGGAGTCAGGCAACTATGGATGAACGAAATAGACAGATCGCTGAGATAGGTGCCTCACTGATT
AAGCATTGGTAACTGTCAGACCAAGTTTACTCATATATACTTTAGATTGATTTAAAACTTCATTTTTAAT
TTAAAAGGATCTAGGTGAAGATCCTTTTTGATAATCTCATGACCAAAATCCCTTAACGTGAGTTTTCGTT
CCACTGAGCGTCAGACCCCGTAGAAAAGATCAAAGGATCTTCTTGAGATCCTTTTTTTCTGCGCGTAATC
TGCTGCTTGCAAACAAAAAAACCACCGCTACCAGCGGTGGTTTGTTTGCCGGATCAAGAGCTACCAACTC
TTTTTCCGAAGGTAACTGGCTTCAGCAGAGCGCAGATACCAAATACTGTTCTTCTAGTGTAGCCGTAGTT
AGGCCACCACTTCAAGAACTCTGTAGCACCGCCTACATACCTCGCTCTGCTAATCCTGTTACCAGTGGCT
GCTGCCAGTGGCGATAAGTCGTGTCTTACCGGGTTGGACTCAAGACGATAGTTACCGGATAAGGCGCAGC
GGTCGGGCTGAACGGGGGGTTCGTGCACACAGCCCAGCTTGGAGCGAACGACCTACACCGAACTGAGATA
CCTACAGCGTGAGCTATGAGAAAGCGCCACGCTTCCCGAAGGGAGAAAGGCGGACAGGTATCCGGTAAGC
GGCAGGGTCGGAACAGGAGAGCGCACGAGGGAGCTTCCAGGGGGAAACGCCTGGTATCTTTATAGTCCTG
TCGGGTTTCGCCACCTCTGACTTGAGCGTCGATTTTTGTGATGCTCGTCAGGGGGGCGGAGCCTATGGAA
AAACGCCAGCAACGCGGCCTTTTTACGGTTCCTGGCCTTTTGCTGGCCTTTTGCTCACATGTTCTTTCCT
GCGTTATCCCCTGATTCTGTGGATAACCGTATTACCGCCTTTGAGTGAGCTGATACCGCTCGCCGCAGCC
GAACGACCGAGCGCAGCGAGTCAGTGAGCGAGGAAGCGGAAGAGCGCCCAATACGCAAACCGCCTCTCCC
CGCGCGTTGGCCGATTCATTAATGCAGCTGGCACGACAGGTTTCCCGACTGGAAAGCGGGCAGTGAGCGC
AACGCAATTAATGTGAGTTAGCTCACTCATTAGGCACCCCAGGCTTTACACTTTATGCTTCCGGCTCGTA
TGTTGTGTGGAATTGTGAGCGGATAACAATTTCACACAGGAAACAGCTATGACCATGAGGCGCGCCG
